Addgene plasmid #56603: mVenus-Alpha-5-Integrin-12
Purpose: Localization: Focal Adhesions, Excitation: 515, Emission: 528
Depositing lab: Michael Davidson. Depositing organization: Florida State University, Tallahassee.
Backbone
  Vector backbone: mVenus
  Backbone size w/o insert (bp): 4750
  Vector type: Mammalian Expression
  Selectable markers: Neomycin (select with G418)
Growth in bacteria
  Bacterial resistance: Kanamycin, 50 μg/mL
  Growth temperature: 37°C
  Growth strain: DH5alpha
  Copy number: High Copy
Gene/Insert
  Gene/Insert name: Alpha-5 Integrin (alt name: NM_002205.2)
  Species: H. sapiens (human)
  Entrez Gene: ITGA5 (a.k.a. CD49e, FNRA, VLA-5, VLA5A)
  Promoter: CMV
  Tag / fusion protein: mVenus
  Cloning method: Unknown
  Sequencing primers: 5′ CMV-F; 3′ SV40pA-R
Terms and licenses: Academic/Nonprofit Terms; Industry Terms
Depositor comments: . Excitation = 515; Emission = 528
How to cite: mVenus-Alpha-5-Integrin-12 was a gift from Michael Davidson (Addgene plasmid # 56603 ; http://n2t.net/addgene:56603 ; RRID:Addgene_56603)
