[The description below was written by a language model from this plasmid's Addgene catalogue record and pLannotate feature annotations shown in this document.]
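Description:
mVenus-Alpha-5-Integrin-12 is a mammalian expression plasmid that produces human integrin alpha-5 (ITGA5, the alpha subunit of the fibronectin receptor) fused to the yellow fluorescent protein mVenus. In the annotated 7.9 kb sequence, the CMV immediate-early enhancer and promoter (split across the numbering origin of the circular map) drive the full ITGA5 coding sequence. This is followed by a short linker derived from residual multiple cloning site sequence and then by mVenus, so the fluorescent protein sits at the C-terminus of the integrin, on its cytoplasmic tail. The "12" in the name probably refers to the linker length, although the record does not say so. mVenus is the Venus YFP variant carrying the monomerizing A206K mutation, which limits tag-driven self-association. The transcript ends at an SV40 polyadenylation signal.

The backbone has the layout of a standard fluorescent-protein fusion vector. A high-copy ColE1/pUC-type origin supports propagation in E. coli, and an f1 origin is also present. A single Tn5 NeoR/KanR cassette serves both hosts: a bacterial promoter gives kanamycin resistance in E. coli, and the SV40 enhancer/early promoter with an HSV TK polyadenylation signal gives G418 resistance for selecting stable mammalian lines. The small large T antigen, ble and bGH poly(A) fragments in the feature table appear to be incidental partial matches rather than functional elements.

The construct is intended as a localization marker for focal adhesions in fluorescence imaging of transfected cells, with recorded excitation and emission maxima of 515 and 528 nm.
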