Features (pLannotate 1.2.2; 16 found; start..end, strand, type, name):
      1..204     +  promoter       CMV promoter: human cytomegalovirus (CMV) immediate early promoter
    227..286     +  misc_feature   MCS (fragment): multiple cloning site
    290..3436    +  CDS            ITGA5: ITA5_HUMAN - Also known as FNRA. Experimental evidence at protein level: Swiss-Prot protein existence level 1. (Microbial infection) In case of HIV-1 infection, the interaction with extracellular viral Tat protein seems to enhance angiogenesis in Kaposi's sarcoma lesions. From Homo sapiens (Human).
   3437..3465    +  misc_feature   MCS (fragment): multiple cloning site
   3473..4192    +  CDS            mVenus: Venus YFP with monomerizing A206K mutation (Nagai et al., 2002; Kremers et al., 2006) mammalian codon-optimized
   4209..4292    +  CDS            large T antigen (fragment): large T antigen from SV40 (simian virus 40)
   4315..4436    +  polyA_signal   SV40 poly(A) signal: SV40 polyadenylation signal
   4470..4898    -  rep_origin     f1 ori (sequence partly withheld): f1 bacteriophage origin of replication; arrow indicates direction of (+) strand synthesis
   4925..5029    +  promoter       AmpR promoter: bla
   5031..5388    +  promoter       SV40 promoter: SV40 enhancer and early promoter
   5423..6217    +  CDS            NeoR/KanR: aminoglycoside phosphotransferase from Tn5; aph(3')-II (or nptII); confers resistance to neomycin, kanamycin, and G418 (Geneticin®)
   6238..6390    +  CDS            ble (fragment): BLE_KLEPN - Experimental evidence at protein level: Swiss-Prot protein existence level 1. Binding protein with a strong affinity to the bleomycin family of antibiotics. Binds to CL990; an antimitotic-antibiotic compound. From Klebsiella pneumoniae.
   6449..6496    +  polyA_signal   HSV TK poly(A) signal: herpes simplex virus thymidine kinase polyadenylation signal (Cole and Stacy, 1985)
   6587..6603    -  polyA_signal   bGH poly(A) signal (fragment): bovine growth hormone polyadenylation signal
   6825..7413    +  rep_origin     ori: high-copy-number ColE1/pMB1/pBR322/pUC origin of replication
   7588..7891    +  enhancer       CMV enhancer: human cytomegalovirus immediate early enhancer
>Addgene plasmid #56603 | mVenus-Alpha-5-Integrin-12 | addgene full sequence | sequence record 169595 | Addgene NGS Result
GTGATGCGGTTTTGGCAGTACATCAATGGGCGTGGATAGCGGTTTGACTCACGGGGATTTCCAAGTCTCC
ACCCCATTGACGTCAATGGGAGTTTGTTTTGGCACCAAAATCAACGGGACTTTCCAAAATGTCGTAACAA
CTCCGCCCCATTGACGCAAATGGGCGGTAGGCGTGTACGGTGGGAGGTCTATATAAGCAGAGCTGGTTTA
GTGAACCGTCAGATCCGCTAGCGCTACCGGACTCAGATCTCGAGCTCAAGCTTCGAATTCTGCAGTCGAC
GGTACCACCATGGGGAGCCGGACGCCAGAGTCCCCTCTCCACGCCGTGCAGCTGCGCTGGGGCCCCCGGC
GCCGACCCCCGCTGCTGCCGCTGCTGTTGCTGCTGCTGCCGCCGCCACCCAGGGTCGGGGGCTTCAACTT
AGACGCGGAGGCCCCAGCAGTACTCTCGGGGCCCCCGGGCTCCTTCTTCGGATTCTCAGTGGAGTTTTAC
CGGCCGGGAACAGACGGGGTCAGTGTGCTGGTGGGAGCACCCAAGGCTAATACCAGCCAGCCAGGAGTGC
TGCAGGGTGGTGCTGTCTACCTCTGTCCTTGGGGTGCCAGCCCCACACAGTGCACCCCCATTGAATTTGA
CAGCAAAGGCTCTCGGCTCCTGGAGTCCTCACTGTCCAGCTCAGAGGGAGAGGAGCCTGTGGAGTACAAG
TCCTTGCAGTGGTTCGGGGCAACAGTTCGAGCCCATGGCTCCTCCATCTTGGCATGCGCTCCACTGTACA
GCTGGCGCACAGAGAAGGAGCCACTGAGCGACCCCGTGGGCACCTGCTACCTCTCCACAGATAACTTCAC
CCGAATTCTGGAGTATGCACCCTGCCGCTCAGATTTCAGCTGGGCAGCAGGACAGGGTTACTGCCAAGGA
GGCTTCAGTGCCGAGTTCACCAAGACTGGCCGTGTGGTTTTAGGTGGACCAGGAAGCTATTTCTGGCAAG
GCCAGATCCTGTCTGCCACTCAGGAGCAGATTGCAGAATCTTATTACCCCGAGTACCTGATCAACCTGGT
TCAGGGGCAGCTGCAGACTCGCCAGGCCAGTTCCATCTATGATGACAGCTACCTAGGATACTCTGTGGCT
GTTGGTGAATTCAGTGGTGATGACACAGAAGACTTTGTTGCTGGTGTGCCCAAAGGGAACCTCACTTACG
GCTATGTCACCATCCTTAATGGCTCAGACATTCGATCCCTCTACAACTTCTCAGGGGAACAGATGGCCTC
CTACTTTGGCTATGCAGTGGCCGCCACAGACGTCAATGGGGACGGGCTGGATGACTTGCTGGTGGGGGCA
CCCCTGCTCATGGATCGGACCCCTGACGGGCGGCCTCAGGAGGTGGGCAGGGTCTACGTCTACCTGCAGC
ACCCAGCCGGCATAGAGCCCACGCCCACCCTTACCCTCACTGGCCATGATGAGTTTGGCCGATTTGGCAG
CTCCTTGACCCCCCTGGGGGACCTGGACCAGGATGGCTACAATGATGTGGCCATCGGGGCTCCCTTTGGT
GGGGAGACCCAGCAGGGAGTAGTGTTTGTATTTCCTGGGGGCCCAGGAGGGCTGGGCTCTAAGCCTTCCC
AGGTTCTGCAGCCCCTGTGGGCAGCCAGCCACACCCCAGACTTCTTTGGCTCTGCCCTTCGAGGAGGCCG
AGACCTGGATGGCAATGGATATCCTGATCTGATTGTGGGGTCCTTTGGTGTGGACAAGGCTGTGGTATAC
AGGGGCCGCCCCATCGTGTCCGCTAGTGCCTCCCTCACCATCTTCCCCGCCATGTTCAACCCAGAGGAGC
GGAGCTGCAGCTTAGAGGGGAACCCTGTGGCCTGCATCAACCTTAGCTTCTGCCTCAATGCTTCTGGAAA
ACACGTTGCTGACTCCATTGGTTTCACAGTGGAACTTCAGCTGGACTGGCAGAAGCAGAAGGGAGGGGTA
CGGCGGGCACTGTTCCTGGCCTCCAGGCAGGCAACCCTGACCCAGACCCTGCTCATCCAGAATGGGGCTC
GAGAGGATTGCAGAGAGATGAAGATCTACCTCAGGAACGAGTCAGAATTTCGAGACAAACTCTCGCCGAT
TCACATCGCTCTCAACTTCTCCTTGGACCCCCAAGCCCCAGTGGACAGCCACGGCCTCAGGCCAGCCCTA
CATTATCAGAGCAAGAGCCGGATAGAGGACAAGGCTCAGATCTTGCTGGACTGTGGAGAAGACAACATCT
GTGTGCCTGACCTGCAGCTGGAAGTGTTTGGGGAGCAGAACCATGTGTACCTGGGTGACAAGAATGCCCT
GAACCTCACTTTCCATGCCCAGAATGTGGGTGAGGGTGGCGCCTATGAGGCTGAGCTTCGGGTCACCGCC
CCTCCAGAGGCTGAGTACTCAGGACTCGTCAGACACCCAGGGAACTTCTCCAGCCTGAGCTGTGACTACT
TTGCCGTGAACCAGAGCCGCCTGCTGGTGTGTGACCTGGGCAACCCCATGAAGGCAGGAGCCAGTCTGTG
GGGTGGCCTTCGGTTTACAGTCCCTCATCTCCGGGACACTAAGAAAACCATCCAGTTTGACTTCCAGATC
CTCAGCAAGAATCTCAACAACTCGCAAAGCGACGTGGTTTCCTTTCGGCTCTCCGTGGAGGCTCAGGCCC
AGGTCACCCTGAACGGTGTCTCCAAGCCTGAGGCAGTGCTATTCCCAGTAAGCGACTGGCATCCCCGAGA
CCAGCCTCAGAAGGAGGAGGACCTGGGACCTGCTGTCCACCATGTCTATGAGCTCATCAACCAAGGCCCC
AGCTCCATTAGCCAGGGTGTGCTGGAACTCAGCTGTCCCCAGGCTCTGGAAGGTCAGCAGCTCCTATATG
TGACCAGAGTTACGGGACTCAACTGCACCACCAATCACCCCATTAACCCAAAGGGCCTGGAGTTGGATCC
CGAGGGTTCCCTGCACCACCAGCAAAAACGGGAAGCTCCAAGCCGCAGCTCTGCTTCCTCGGGACCTCAG
ATCCTGAAATGCCCGGAGGCTGAGTGTTTCAGGCTGCGCTGTGAGCTCGGGCCCCTGCACCAACAAGAGA
GCCAAAGTCTGCAGTTGCATTTCCGAGTCTGGGCCAAGACTTTCTTGCAGCGGGAGCACCAGCCATTTAG
CCTGCAGTGTGAGGCTGTGTACAAAGCCCTGAAGATGCCCTACCGAATCCTGCCTCGGCAGCTGCCCCAA
AAAGAGCGTCAGGTGGCCACAGCTGTGCAATGGACCAAGGCAGAAGGCAGCTATGGCGTCCCACTGTGGA
TCATCATCCTAGCCATCCTGTTTGGCCTCCTGCTCCTAGGTCTACTCATCTACATCCTCTACAAGCTTGG
ATTCTTCAAACGCTCCCTCCCATATGGCACCGCCATGGAAAAAGCTCAGCTCAAGCCTCCAGCCACCTCT
GATGCCACGGTACCGCGGGCCCGGGATCCACCGGTCGCCACCATGGTGAGCAAGGGCGAGGAGCTGTTCA
CCGGGGTGGTGCCCATCCTGGTCGAGCTGGACGGCGACGTAAACGGCCACAAGTTCAGCGTGTCCGGCGA
GGGCGAGGGCGATGCCACCTACGGCAAGCTGACCCTGAAGCTGATCTGCACCACCGGCAAGCTGCCCGTG
CCCTGGCCCACCCTCGTGACCACCCTGGGCTACGGCCTGCAGTGCTTCGCCCGCTACCCCGACCACATGA
AGCAGCACGACTTCTTCAAGTCCGCCATGCCCGAAGGCTACGTCCAGGAGCGCACCATCTTCTTCAAGGA
CGACGGCAACTACAAGACCCGCGCCGAGGTGAAGTTCGAGGGCGACACCCTGGTGAACCGCATCGAGCTG
AAGGGCATCGACTTCAAGGAGGACGGCAACATCCTGGGGCACAAGCTGGAGTACAACTACAACAGCCACA
ACGTCTATATCACCGCCGACAAGCAGAAGAACGGCATCAAGGCCAACTTCAAGATCCGCCACAACATCGA
GGACGGCGGCGTGCAGCTCGCCGACCACTACCAGCAGAACACCCCCATCGGCGACGGCCCCGTGCTGCTG
CCCGACAACCACTACCTGAGCTACCAGTCCAAGCTGAGCAAAGACCCCAACGAGAAGCGCGATCACATGG
TCCTGCTGGAGTTCGTGACCGCCGCCGGGATCACTCTCGGCATGGACGAGCTGTACAAGTAAAGCGGCCG
CGACTCTAGATCATAATCAGCCATACCACATTTGTAGAGGTTTTACTTGCTTTAAAAAACCTCCCACACC
TCCCCCTGAACCTGAAACATAAAATGAATGCAATTGTTGTTGTTAACTTGTTTATTGCAGCTTATAATGG
TTACAAATAAAGCAATAGCATCACAAATTTCACAAATAAAGCATTTTTTTCACTGCATTCTAGTTGTGGT
TTGTCCAAACTCATCAATGTATCTTAAGGCGTAAATTGTAAGCGTTAATATTTTGTTAAAATTCGCGTTA
AATTTTTGTTAAATCAGCTCATTTTTTAACCAATAGGCCGAAATCGGCAAAATCCCTTATAAATCAAAAG
AATAGACCGAGATAGGGT
[37 nt withheld, positions 4569-4605]
AAAGAACGTGGACTCCAACGTCAAAGG
[49 nt withheld, positions 4633-4681]
T
[91 nt withheld, positions 4683-4773]
G
[124 nt withheld, positions 4775-4898]
CAGGTGGCACTTTTCGGGGAAATGTGCGCGGAACCCCTATTTGTTTATTTTTCTAAATACATTCAAATAT
GTATCCGCTCATGAGACAATAACCCTGATAAATGCTTCAATAATATTGAAAAAGGAAGAGTCCTGAGGCG
GAAAGAACCAGCTGTGGAATGTGTGTCAGTTAGGGTGTGGAAAGTCCCCAGGCTCCCCAGCAGGCAGAAG
TATGCAAAGCATGCATCTCAATTAGTCAGCAACCAGGTGTGGAAAGTCCCCAGGCTCCCCAGCAGGCAGA
AGTATGCAAAGCATGCATCTCAATTAGTCAGCAACCATAGTCCCGCCCCTAACTCCGCCCATCCCGCCCC
TAACTCCGCCCAGTTCCGCCCATTCTCCGCCCCATGGCTGACTAATTTTTTTTATTTATGCAGAGGCCGA
GGCCGCCTCGGCCTCTGAGCTATTCCAGAAGTAGTGAGGAGGCTTTTTTGGAGGCCTAGGCTTTTGCAAA
GATCGATCAAGAGACAGGATGAGGATCGTTTCGCATGATTGAACAAGATGGATTGCACGCAGGTTCTCCG
GCCGCTTGGGTGGAGAGGCTATTCGGCTATGACTGGGCACAACAGACAATCGGCTGCTCTGATGCCGCCG
TGTTCCGGCTGTCAGCGCAGGGGCGCCCGGTTCTTTTTGTCAAGACCGACCTGTCCGGTGCCCTGAATGA
ACTGCAAGACGAGGCAGCGCGGCTATCGTGGCTGGCCACGACGGGCGTTCCTTGCGCAGCTGTGCTCGAC
GTTGTCACTGAAGCGGGAAGGGACTGGCTGCTATTGGGCGAAGTGCCGGGGCAGGATCTCCTGTCATCTC
ACCTTGCTCCTGCCGAGAAAGTATCCATCATGGCTGATGCAATGCGGCGGCTGCATACGCTTGATCCGGC
TACCTGCCCATTCGACCACCAAGCGAAACATCGCATCGAGCGAGCACGTACTCGGATGGAAGCCGGTCTT
GTCGATCAGGATGATCTGGACGAAGAGCATCAGGGGCTCGCGCCAGCCGAACTGTTCGCCAGGCTCAAGG
CGAGCATGCCCGACGGCGAGGATCTCGTCGTGACCCATGGCGATGCCTGCTTGCCGAATATCATGGTGGA
AAATGGCCGCTTTTCTGGATTCATCGACTGTGGCCGGCTGGGTGTGGCGGACCGCTATCAGGACATAGCG
TTGGCTACCCGTGATATTGCTGAAGAGCTTGGCGGCGAATGGGCTGACCGCTTCCTCGTGCTTTACGGTA
TCGCCGCTCCCGATTCGCAGCGCATCGCCTTCTATCGCCTTCTTGACGAGTTCTTCTGAGCGGGACTCTG
GGGTTCGAAATGACCGACCAAGCGACGCCCAACCTGCCATCACGAGATTTCGATTCCACCGCCGCCTTCT
ATGAAAGGTTGGGCTTCGGAATCGTTTTCCGGGACGCCGGCTGGATGATCCTCCAGCGCGGGGATCTCAT
GCTGGAGTTCTTCGCCCACCCTAGGGGGAGGCTAACTGAAACACGGAAGGAGACAATACCGGAAGGAACC
CGCGCTATGACGGCAATAAAAAGACAGAATAAAACGCACGGTGTTGGGTCGTTTGTTCATAAACGCGGGG
TTCGGTCCCAGGGCTGGCACTCTGTCGATACCCCACCGAGACCCCATTGGGGCCAATACGCCCGCGTTTC
TTCCTTTTCCCCACCCCACCCCCCAAGTTCGGGTGAAGGCCCAGGGCTCGCAGCCAACGTCGGGGCGGCA
GGCCCTGCCATAGCCTCAGGTTACTCATATATACTTTAGATTGATTTAAAACTTCATTTTTAATTTAAAA
GGATCTAGGTGAAGATCCTTTTTGATAATCTCATGACCAAAATCCCTTAACGTGAGTTTTCGTTCCACTG
AGCGTCAGACCCCGTAGAAAAGATCAAAGGATCTTCTTGAGATCCTTTTTTTCTGCGCGTAATCTGCTGC
TTGCAAACAAAAAAACCACCGCTACCAGCGGTGGTTTGTTTGCCGGATCAAGAGCTACCAACTCTTTTTC
CGAAGGTAACTGGCTTCAGCAGAGCGCAGATACCAAATACTGTTCTTCTAGTGTAGCCGTAGTTAGGCCA
CCACTTCAAGAACTCTGTAGCACCGCCTACATACCTCGCTCTGCTAATCCTGTTACCAGTGGCTGCTGCC
AGTGGCGATAAGTCGTGTCTTACCGGGTTGGACTCAAGACGATAGTTACCGGATAAGGCGCAGCGGTCGG
GCTGAACGGGGGGTTCGTGCACACAGCCCAGCTTGGAGCGAACGACCTACACCGAACTGAGATACCTACA
GCGTGAGCTATGAGAAAGCGCCACGCTTCCCGAAGGGAGAAAGGCGGACAGGTATCCGGTAAGCGGCAGG
GTCGGAACAGGAGAGCGCACGAGGGAGCTTCCAGGGGGAAACGCCTGGTATCTTTATAGTCCTGTCGGGT
TTCGCCACCTCTGACTTGAGCGTCGATTTTTGTGATGCTCGTCAGGGGGGCGGAGCCTATGGAAAAACGC
CAGCAACGCGGCCTTTTTACGGTTCCTGGCCTTTTGCTGGCCTTTTGCTCACATGTTCTTTCCTGCGTTA
TCCCCTGATTCTGTGGATAACCGTATTACCGCCATGCATTAGTTATTAATAGTAATCAATTACGGGGTCA
TTAGTTCATAGCCCATATATGGAGTTCCGCGTTACATAACTTACGGTAAATGGCCCGCCTGGCTGACCGC
CCAACGACCCCCGCCCATTGACGTCAATAATGACGTATGTTCCCATAGTAACGCCAATAGGGACTTTCCA
TTGACGTCAATGGGTGGAGTATTTACGGTAAACTGCCCACTTGGCAGTACATCAAGTGTATCATATGCCA
AGTACGCCCCCTATTGACGTCAATGACGGTAAATGGCCCGCCTGGCATTATGCCCAGTACATGACCTTAT
GGGACTTTCCTACTTGGCAGTACATCTACGTATTAGTCATCGCTATTACCATG
