>Addgene plasmid #56603 | mVenus-Alpha-5-Integrin-12 | depositor partial sequence | sequence record 87491 | insert sequence
GTCAGATCCGCTAGCGCTACCGGACTCAGATCTCGAGCTCAAGCTTCGAATTCTGCAGTCGACGGTACCA
CCATGGGGAGCCGGACGCCAGAGTCCCCTCTCCACGCCGTGCAGCTGCGCTGGGGCCCCCGGCGCCGACC
CCCGCTGCTGCCGCTGCTGTTGCTGCTGCTGCCGCCGCCACCCAGGGTCGGGGGCTTCAACTTAGACGCG
GAGGCCCCAGCAGTACTCTCGGGGCCCCCGGGCTCCTTCTTCGGATTCTCAGTGGAGTTTTACCGGCCGG
GAACAGACGGGGTCAGTGTGCTGGTGGGAGCACCCAAGGCTAATACCAGCCAGCCAGGAGTGCTGCAGGG
TGGTGCTGTCTACCTCTGTCCTTGGGGTGCCAGCCCCACACAGTGCACCCCCATTGAATTTGACAGCAAA
GGCTCTCGGCTCCTGGAGTCCTCACTGTCCAGCTCAGAGGGAGAGGAGCCTGTGGAGTACAAGTCCTTGC
AGTGGTTCGGGGCAACAGTTCGAGCCCATGGCTCCTCCATCTTGGCATGCGCTCCACTGTACAGCTGGCG
CACAGAGAAGGAGCCACTGAGCGACCCCGTGGGCACCTGCTACCTCTCCACAGATAACTTCACCCGAATT
CTGGAGTATGCACCCTGCCGCTCAGATTTCAGCTGGGCAGCAGGACAGGGTTACTGCCAAGGAGGCTTCA
GTGCCGAGTTCACCAAGACTGGCCGTGTGGTTTTAGGTGGACCAGGAAGCTATTTCTGGCAAGGCCAGAT
CCTGTCTGCCACTCAGGAGCAGATTGCAGAATCTTATTACCCCGAGTACCTGATCAACCTGGTTCAGGGG
CAGCTGCAGACTCGCCAGGCCAGTTCCATCTATGATGACAGCTACCTAGGATACTCTGTGGCTGTTGGTG
AATTCAGTGGTGATGACACAGAAGACTTTGTTGCTGGTGTGCCCAAAGGGAACCTCACTTACGGCTATGT
CACCATCCTTAATGGCTCAGACATTCGATCCCTCTACAACTTCTCAGGGGAACAGATGGCCTCCTACTTT
GGCTATGCAGTGGCCGCCACAGACGTCAATGGGGACGGGCTGGATGACTTGCTGGTGGGGGCACCCCTGC
TCATGGATCGGACCCCTGACGGGCGGCCTCAGGAGGTGGGCAGGGTCTACGTCTACCTGCAGCACCCAGC
CGGCATAGAGCCCACGCCCACCCTTACCCTCACTGGCCATGATGAGTTTGGCCGATTTGGCAGCTCCTTG
ACCCCCCTGGGGGACCTGGACCAGGATGGCTACAATGATGTGGCCATCGGGGCTCCCTTTGGTGGGGAGA
CCCAGCAGGGAGTAGTGTTTGTATTTCCTGGGGGCCCAGGAGGGCTGGGCTCTAAGCCTTCCCAGGTTCT
GCAGCCCCTGTGGGCAGCCAGCCACACCCCAGACTTCTTTGGCTCTGCCCTTCGAGGAGGCCGAGACCTG
GATGGCAATGGATATCCTGATCTGATTGTGGGGTCCTTTGGTGTGGACAAGGCTGTGGTATACAGGGGCC
GCCCCATCGTGTCCGCTAGTGCCTCCCTCACCATCTTCCCCGCCATGTTCAACCCAGAGGAGCGGAGCTG
CAGCTTAGAGGGGAACCCTGTGGCCTGCATCAACCTTAGCTTCTGCCTCAATGCTTCTGGAAAACACGTT
GCTGACTCCATTGGTTTCACAGTGGAACTTCAGCTGGACTGGCAGAAGCAGAAGGGAGGGGTACGGCGGG
CACTGTTCCTGGCCTCCAGGCAGGCAACCCTGACCCAGACCCTGCTCATCCAGAATGGGGCTCGAGAGGA
TTGCAGAGAGATGAAGATCTACCTCAGGAACGAGTCAGAATTTCGAGACAAACTCTCGCCGATTCACATC
GCTCTCAACTTCTCCTTGGACCCCCAAGCCCCAGTGGACAGCCACGGCCTCAGGCCAGCCCTACATTATC
AGAGCAAGAGCCGGATAGAGGACAAGGCTCAGATCTTGCTGGACTGTGGAGAAGACAACATCTGTGTGCC
TGACCTGCAGCTGGAAGTGTTTGGGGAGCAGAACCATGTGTACCTGGGTGACAAGAATGCCCTGAACCTC
ACTTTCCATGCCCAGAATGTGGGTGAGGGTGGCGCCTATGAGGCTGAGCTTCGGGTCACCGCCCCTCCAG
AGGCTGAGTACTCAGGACTCGTCAGACACCCAGGGAACTTCTCCAGCCTGAGCTGTGACTACTTTGCCGT
GAACCAGAGCCGCCTGCTGGTGTGTGACCTGGGCAACCCCATGAAGGCAGGAGCCAGTCTGTGGGGTGGC
CTTCGGTTTACAGTCCCTCATCTCCGGGACACTAAGAAAACCATCCAGTTTGACTTCCAGATCCTCAGCA
AGAATCTCAACAACTCGCAAAGCGACGTGGTTTCCTTTCGGCTCTCCGTGGAGGCTCAGGCCCAGGTCAC
CCTGAACGGTGTCTCCAAGCCTGAGGCAGTGCTATTCCCAGTAAGCGACTGGCATCCCCGAGACCAGCCT
CAGAAGGAGGAGGACCTGGGACCTGCTGTCCACCATGTCTATGAGCTCATCAACCAAGGCCCCAGCTCCA
TTAGCCAGGGTGTGCTGGAACTCAGCTGTCCCCAGGCTCTGGAAGGTCAGCAGCTCCTATATGTGACCAG
AGTTACGGGACTCAACTGCACCACCAATCACCCCATTAACCCAAAGGGCCTGGAGTTGGATCCCGAGGGT
TCCCTGCACCACCAGCAAAAACGGGAAGCTCCAAGCCGCAGCTCTGCTTCCTCGGGACCTCAGATCCTGA
AATGCCCGGAGGCTGAGTGTTTCAGGCTGCGCTGTGAGCTCGGGCCCCTGCACCAACAAGAGAGCCAAAG
TCTGCAGTTGCATTTCCGAGTCTGGGCCAAGACTTTCTTGCAGCGGGAGCACCAGCCATTTAGCCTGCAG
TGTGAGGCTGTGTACAAAGCCCTGAAGATGCCCTACCGAATCCTGCCTCGGCAGCTGCCCCAAAAAGAGC
GTCAGGTGGCCACAGCTGTGCAATGGACCAAGGCAGAAGGCAGCTATGGCGTCCCACTGTGGATCATCAT
CCTAGCCATCCTGTTTGGCCTCCTGCTCCTAGGTCTACTCATCTACATCCTCTACAAGCTTGGATTCTTC
AAACGCTCCCTCCCATATGGCACCGCCATGGAAAAAGCTCAGCTCAAGCCTCCAGCCACCTCTGATGCCA
CGGTACCGCGGGCCCGGGATCCACCGGTCGCCACCATGGTGAGCAAGGGCGAGGAGCTGTTCACCGGGGT
GGTGCCCATCCTGGTCGAGCTGGACGGCGACGTAAACGGCCACAAGTTCAGCGTGTCCGGCGAGGGCGAG
GGCGATGCCACCTACGGCAAGCTGACCCTGAAGCTGATCTGCACCACCGGCAAGCTGCCCGTGCCCTGGC
CCACCCTCGTGACCACCCTGGGCTACGGCCTGCAGTGCTTCGCCCGCTACCCCGACCACATGAAGCAGCA
CGACTTCTTCAAGTCCGCCATGCCCGAAGGCTACGTCCAGGAGCGCACCATCTTCTTCAAGGACGACGGC
AACTACAAGACCCGCGCCGAGGTGAAGTTCGAGGGCGACACCCTGGTGAACCGCATCGAGCTGAAGGGCA
TCGACTTCAAGGAGGACGGCAACATCCTGGGGCACAAGCTGGAGTACAACTACAACAGCCACAACGTCTA
TATCACCGCCGACAAGCAGAAGAACGGCATCAAGGCCAACTTCAAGATCCGCCACAACATCGAGGACGGC
GGCGTGCAGCTCGCCGACCACTACCAGCAGAACACCCCCATCGGCGACGGCCCCGTGCTGCTGCCCGACA
ACCACTACCTGAGCTACCAGTCCAAGCTGAGCAAAGACCCCAACGAGAAGCGCGATCACATGGTCCTGCT
GGAGTTCGTGACCGCCGCCGGGATCACTCTCGGCATGGACGAGCTGTACAAGTAAAGCGGCCGCGACTCT
AGATCATAATCAGCCATACCACATTT
